>Addgene plasmid #165436 | CMV-ShadowY-CBD(H83L/H86L)-P2A-Clover(T153M/F223R)-Cdc42 | addgene full sequence | sequence record 325943 | Addgene NGS Result
TCCCCTGCGTTATCCCCTGATTCTGTGGATAACCGTATTACCACCATGCATTAGTTATTAATAGTAATCA
ATTACGGGGTCATTAGTTCATAGCCCATATATGGAGTTCCGCGTTACATAACTTACGGTAAATGGCCCGC
CTGGCTGACCGCCCAACGACCCCCGCCCATTGACGTCAATAATGACGTATGTTCCCATAGTAACGCCAAT
AGGGACTTTCCATTGACGTCAATGGGTGGAGTATTTACGGTAAACTGCCCACTTGGCAGTACATCAAGTG
TATCATATGCCAAGTACGCCCCCTATTGACGTCAATGACGGTAAATGGCCCGCCTGGCATTATGCCCAGT
ACATGACCTTATGGGACTTTCCTACTTGGCAGTACATCTACGTATTAGTCATCGCTATTACCATGGTGAT
GCGGTTTTGGCAGTACATCAATGGGCGTGGATAGCGGTTTGACTCACGGGGATTTCCAAGTCTCCACCCC
ATTGACGTCAATGGGAGTTTGTTTTGGCACCAAAATCAACGGGACTTTCCAAAATGTCGTAACAACTCCG
CCCCATTGACGCAAATGGGCGGTAGGCGTGTACGGTGGGAGGTCTATATAAGCAGAGCTGGTTTAGTGAA
CCGTCAGATCCGCTAGCGCTACCGGTCGCCACCATGGTGAGCAAGGGCGAGGAGCTGTTCACCGGGGTGG
TGCCCATCCTGGTCGAGCTGGACGGCGACGTAAACGGCCACAAGTTCAGCGTGTCCGGCGAGGGCGAGGG
CGATGCCACCTACGGCAAGCTGACCCTGAAGCTCATCTGCACCACCGGCAAGCTGCCCGTGCCCTGGCCC
ACCCTCGTGACCACCTTCGGCTACGGCCTGATGTGCTTCGCGCGCTATCCAGACCACATGAAGCAGCACG
ACTTCTTCAAGTCCGCCATGCCCGAAGGCTACGTCCAGGAGCGCACCATCTTCTTCAAGGACGACGGCAA
CTACAAGACCCGCGCCGAGGTGAAGTTCGAGGGCGACACCCTGGTGAACCGCATCGAGCTGAAGGGCATC
GACTTCAAGGAGGACGGCAACATCCTGGGGCACAAGCTCGAGTACGCTTGGCCCGTGGTGAATGTCTATA
TCATGGCCGACAAGCAGAAGAACGGCATCAAGGTGAACTTCTCTATCTATCATAACATCGAGGACGGCAG
CGTGCAGCTCGCCGACCACTACCAGCAGAACACCCCCATCGGCGACGGGCCCGTGCTGCTGCCCGACAAC
CACTACCTGAGCTACTCGGCTAAGCTGAGCAAAGACCCCAACGAGAAGCGCGATCACATGGTCCTGCTGG
AGTTCGTGACCGCCGCCGGGATCACTCTCGGCAGATCTCGTGGAATGAACAAAAAGAAAGAGAAAGAGCG
GCCAGAGATTTCTCTCCCTTCAGATTTTGAACTCACAATTCTTGTCGGTTTTGATGCTGTCACAGGGGAG
TTTACGGGAATACCAGAGCAGTGGGCCCGCTTGCTTCTGACATCAAATATCACTAAGTTGGAGCAGAAGT
GTACAGGAAGCGGAGCCACTAACTTCTCCCTGTTGAAACAAGCAGGGGATGTCGAAGAGAATCCCGGGCC
AGGATCCGGAATGGTGAGCAAGGGCGAGGAGCTGTTCACCGGGGTGGTGCCCATCCTGGTCGAGCTGGAC
GGCGACGTAAACGGCCACAAGTTCAGCGTCCGCGGCGAGGGCGAGGGCGATGCCACCAACGGCAAGCTGA
CCCTGAAGTTCATCTGCACCACCGGCAAGCTGCCCGTGCCCTGGCCCACCCTCGTGACCACCTTCGGCTA
CGGCGTGGCCTGCTTCAGCCGCTACCCCGACCACATGAAGCAGCACGACTTCTTCAAGTCCGCCATGCCC
GAAGGCTACGTCCAGGAGCGCACCATCTCTTTCAAGGACGACGGTACCTACAAGACCCGCGCCGAGGTGA
AGTTCGAGGGCGACACCCTGGTGAACCGCATCGAGCTGAAGGGCATCGACTTCAAGGAGGACGGCAACAT
CCTGGGGCACAAGCTGGAGTACAACTTCAACAGCCACAACGTCTATATCATGGCCGACAAGCAGAAGAAC
GGCATCAAGGCTAACTTCAAGATCCGCCACAACGTTGAGGACGGCAGCGTGCAGCTCGCCGACCACTACC
AGCAGAACACCCCCATCGGCGACGGCCCCGTGCTGCTGCCCGACAACCACTACCTGAGCCATCAGTCCGC
CCTGAGCAAAGACCCCAACGAGAAGCGCGATCACATGGTCCTGCTGGAGCGCGTGACCGCCGCCGGGATC
ACTCTCGGCATGGACGAGCTGTCTAAGTCCGGACTCAGGTCTCGAGGGATGCAGACAATTAAGTGTGTTG
TTGTGGGCGATGGTGCTGTTGGTAAAACATGTCTCCTGATATCCTACACAACAAACAAATTTCCATCGGA
ATATGTACCGACTGTTTTTGACAACTATGCAGTCACAGTTATGATTGGTGGAGAACCATATACTCTTGGA
CTTTTTGATACTGCAGGGCAAGAGGATTATGACAGATTACGACCGCTGAGTTATCCACAAACAGATGTAT
TTCTAGTCTGTTTTTCAGTGGTCTCTCCATCTTCATTTGAAAACGTGAAAGAAAAGTGGGTGCCTGAGAT
AACTCACCACTGTCCAAAGACTCCTTTCTTGCTTGTTGGGACTCAAATTGATCTCAGAGATGACCCCTCT
ACTATTGAGAAACTTGCCAAGAACAAACAGAAGCCTATCACTCCAGAGACTGCTGAAAAGCTGGCCCGTG
ACCTGAAGGCTGTCAAGTATGTGGAGTGTTCTGCACTTACACAGAAAGGCCTAAAGAATGTATTTGACGA
AGCAATATTGGCTGCCCTGGAGCCTCCAGAACCGAAGAAGAGCCGCAGGTGTGTGCTGCTATGAGCGGCC
GCGACACTAGATCATAATCAGCCATACCACATTTGTAGAGGTTTTACTTGCTTTAAAAAACCTCCCACAC
CTCCCCCTGAACCTGAAACATAAAATGAATGCAATTGTTGTTGTTAACTTGTTTATTGCAGCTTATAATG
GTTACAAATAAAGCAATAGCATCACAAATTTCACAAATAAAGCATTTTTTTCACTGCATTCTAGTTGTGG
TTTGTCCAAACTCATCAATGTATCTTAACGC
[126 nt withheld, positions 3182-3307]
C
[91 nt withheld, positions 3309-3399]
A
[49 nt withheld, positions 3401-3449]
CCTTTGACGTTGGAGTCCACGTTCTTT
[37 nt withheld, positions 3477-3513]
ACCCTATCTCGGTCTATTCTTTTGATTTATAAGGGATTTTGCCGATTTCGGCCTATTGGTTAAAAAATGA
GCTGATTTAACAAAAATTTAACGCGAATTTTAACAAAATATTAACGCTTACAATTTCCTCTAGATAATAA
TGGTTTCTTAGACGTCAGGTGGCACTTTTCGGGGAAATGTGCGCGGAACCCCTATTTGTTTATTTTTCTA
AATACATTCAAATATGTATCCGCTCATGAGACAATAACCCTGATAAATGCTTCAATAATATTGAAAAAGG
AAGAGTATGAGTATTCAACATTTCCGTGTCGCCCTTATTCCCTTTTTTGCGGCATTTTGCCTTCCTGTTT
TTGCTCACCCAGAAACGCTGGTGAAAGTAAAAGATGCTGAAGATCAGTTGGGTGCACGAGTGGGTTACAT
CGAACTGGATCTCAACAGCGGTAAGATCCTTGAGAGTTTTCGCCCCGAAGAACGTTTTCCAATGATGAGC
ACTTTTAAAGTTCTGCTATGTGGCGCGGTATTATCCCGTATTGACGCCGGGCAAGAGCAACTCGGTCGCC
GCATACACTATTCTCAGAATGACTTGGTTGAGTACTCACCAGTCACAGAAAAGCATCTTACGGATGGCAT
GACAGTAAGAGAATTATGCAGTGCTGCCATAACCATGAGTGATAACACTGCGGCCAACTTACTTCTGACA
ACGATCGGAGGACCGAAGGAGCTAACCGCTTTTTTGCACAACATGGGGGATCATGTAACTCGCCTTGATC
GTTGGGAACCGGAGCTGAATGAAGCCATACCAAACGACGAGCGTGACACCACGATGCCTGTAGCAATGGC
AACAACGTTGCGCAAACTATTAACTGGCGAACTACTTACTCTAGCTTCCCGGCAACAACTGATAGACTGG
ATGGAGGCGGATAAAGTTGCAGGACCACTTCTGCGCTCGGCCCTTCCGGCTGGCTGGTTTATTGCTGATA
AATCTGGAGCCGGTGAGCGTGGGTCTCGCGGTATCATTGCAGCACTGGGGCCAGATGGTAAGCCCTCCCG
TATCGTAGTTATCTACACGACGGGGAGTCAGGCAACTATGGATGAACGAAATAGACAGATCGCTGAGATA
GGTGCCTCACTGATTAAGCATTGGTAACTGTCAGACCAAGTTTACTCATATATACTTTAGATTGATTTAA
AACTTCATTTTTAATTTAAAAGGATCTAGGTGAAGATCCTTTTTGATAATCTCATGACCAAAATCCCTTA
ACGTGAGTTTTCGTTCCACTGAGCGTCAGACCCCGTAGAAAAGATCAAAGGATCTTCTTGAGATCCTTTT
TTTCTGCGCGTAATCTGCTGCTTGCAAACAAAAAAACCACCGCTACCAGCGGTGGTTTGTTTGCCGGATC
AAGAGCTACCAACTCTTTTTCCGAAGGTAACTGGCTTCAGCAGAGCGCAGATACCAAATACTGTTCTTCT
AGTGTAGCCGTAGTTAGGCCACCACTTCAAGAACTCTGTAGCACCGCCTACATACCTCGCTCTGCTAATC
CTGTTACCAGTGGCTGCTGCCAGTGGCGATAAGTCGTGTCTTACCGGGTTGGACTCAAGACGATAGTTAC
CGGATAAGGCGCAGCGGTCGGGCTGAACGGGGGGTTCGTGCACACAGCCCAGCTTGGAGCGAACGACCTA
CACCGAACTGAGATACCTACAGCGTGAGCTATGAGAAAGCGCCACGCTTCCCGAAGGGAGAAAGGCGGAC
AGGTATCCGGTAAGCGGCAGGGTCGGAACAGGAGAGCGCACGAGGGAGCTTCCAGGGGGAAACGCCTGGT
ATCTTTATAGTCCTGTCGGGTTTCGCCACCTCTGACTTGAGCGTCGATTTTTGTGATGCTCGTCAGGGGG
GCGGAGCCTATGGAAAAACGCCAGCAACGCGGCCTTTTTACGGTTCCTGGCCTTTTGCTGGCCTTTTGCT
CACATGGCTCGACAGA
Features (pLannotate 1.2.2; 13 found; start..end, strand, type, name):
     10..42      +  rep_origin     RSF ori (fragment): Plasmids containing the RSF 1030 origin of replication can be propagated in E. coli cells that contain additional plasmids with compatible origins.
    112..415     +  enhancer       CMV enhancer: human cytomegalovirus immediate early enhancer
    416..619     +  promoter       CMV promoter: human cytomegalovirus (CMV) immediate early promoter
    664..1362    +  CDS            mCitrine: mCitrine is a basic (constitutively fluorescent) yellow fluorescent protein published in 2001, derived from Aequorea victoria.
   1378..1539    +  CDS            Pak3 (fragment): PAK3_RAT - Experimental evidence at protein level: Swiss-Prot protein existence level 1. Serine/threonine protein kinase that plays a role in a variety of different signaling pathways including cytoskeleton regulation, cell migration, or cell cycle regulation. Plays a role in dendrite spine morphogenesis as well as synapse formation and plasticity. Acts as downstream effector of the small GTPases CDC42 and RAC1. Activation by the binding of active CDC42 and RAC1 results in a conformational change and a subsequent autophosphorylation on several serine and/or threonine residues. Phosphorylates M
   1621..2337    +  CDS            Clover: Clover is a basic (constitutively fluorescent) green/yellow fluorescent protein published in 2012, derived from Aequorea victoria. It is reported to be a rapidly-maturing weak dimer with high acid sensitivity.
   2359..2934    +  CDS            Cdc42: human Rho family small GTPase Cdc42
   2950..3033    +  CDS            large T antigen (fragment): large T antigen from SV40 (simian virus 40)
   3056..3177    +  polyA_signal   SV40 poly(A) signal: SV40 polyadenylation signal
   3184..3612    +  rep_origin     f1 ori (sequence partly withheld): f1 bacteriophage origin of replication; arrow indicates direction of (+) strand synthesis
   3695..3799    +  promoter       AmpR promoter: bla
   3800..4660    +  CDS            AmpR: β-lactamase; bla; confers resistance to ampicillin, carbenicillin, and related antibiotics
   4831..5419    +  rep_origin     ori: high-copy-number ColE1/pMB1/pBR322/pUC origin of replication
