[The description below was written by a language model from this plasmid's Addgene catalogue record and pLannotate feature annotations shown in this document.]
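Description:
CMV-ShadowY-CBD(H83L/H86L)-P2A-Clover(T153M/F223R)-Cdc42 is a 5.5 kb mammalian expression plasmid built on a customized backbone. It is maintained in E. coli at high copy through a ColE1/pUC-type origin and selected with ampicillin via the β-lactamase gene. An f1 phage origin is also present. There is no mammalian selection marker in the feature table, which points to transient expression. The short RSF ori and SV40 large T antigen hits are annotated only as fragments and are probably residual backbone sequence rather than functional parts.

The 2.3 kb insert is a single open reading frame driven by the human CMV immediate-early enhancer/promoter and terminated by an SV40 polyadenylation signal. It encodes two proteins separated by a P2A ribosome-skipping peptide, so both are made from one transcript. The first is ShadowY, which the automated annotation labels as mCitrine, evidently by sequence similarity. It is fused to the Cdc42-binding domain (CBD) of Pak3, residues 60–113. The second is the green/yellow fluorescent protein Clover carrying T153M/F223R, fused to the N-terminus of human Cdc42.

In this type of sensor, Clover serves as the FRET donor and ShadowY as the acceptor. Binding of the CBD to active Cdc42 brings the two together and shortens the donor fluorescence lifetime, which is read out by FLIM. Here the CBD carries H83L and H86L (along with Q108L), and the record states that these mutations abolish binding to Cdc42. The construct therefore serves as a non-binding negative control, used to confirm that lifetime changes seen with the functional sensor reflect genuine Cdc42 activation.
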