Addgene plasmid #165436: CMV-ShadowY-CBD(H83L/H86L)-P2A-Clover(T153M/F223R)-Cdc42
Purpose: Expresses ShadowY-CBD(H83L/H86L) and Clover(T153M/F223R)-Cdc42 in mammalian cells as a negative control for FLIM imaging.
Depositing lab: Hideji Murakoshi. Depositing organization: National Institute for Physiological Sciences. Publication: Photoactivatable CaMKII induces synaptic plasticity in single synapses. Shibata ACE, Ueda HH, Eto K, Onda M, Sato A, Ohba T, Nabekura J, Murakoshi H. Nat Commun. 2021 Feb 2;12(1):751. doi: 10.1038/s41467-021-21025-6. PubMed 33531495.
Backbone
  Vector backbone: Customized Vector
  Vector type: Mammalian Expression
Growth in bacteria
  Bacterial resistance: Ampicillin, 100 μg/mL
  Growth temperature: 37°C
  Growth strain: DH5alpha
  Copy number: High Copy
Gene/Insert
  Gene/Insert name: ShadowY-CBD(H83L/H86L)-P2A-Clover(T153M/F223R)-Cdc42
  Species: H. sapiens (human), Synthetic
  Insert size (bp): 2271
  Mutation: H83L/H86L: CDB(Cdc42 Binding Domain, Pak3, residues 60-113 with H83L, H86L, and Q108L mutations) with these mutations does not bind to Cdc42
  Promoter: CMV
  Tag / fusion protein: ShadowY, Clover(T153M/F223R) (N terminal on insert)
  Cloning method: Restriction Enzyme; 5′ cloning site AgeI (unknown if destroyed); 3′ cloning site NotI (unknown if destroyed)
Terms and licenses: Academic/Nonprofit Terms; Industry Terms: Not Available to Industry
How to cite: CMV-ShadowY-CBD(H83L/H86L)-P2A-Clover(T153M/F223R)-Cdc42 was a gift from Hideji Murakoshi (Addgene plasmid # 165436 ; http://n2t.net/addgene:165436 ; RRID:Addgene_165436)
